>Addgene plasmid #192127 | pAAV-CMV-CcuCas9 | addgene full sequence | sequence record 388184 | Addgene NGS Result
CCTGCAGGCAGCTGCGCGCTCGCTCGCTCACTGAGGCCGCCCGGGCGTCGGGCGACCTTTGGTCGCCCGG
CCTCAGTGAGCGAGCGAGCGCGCAGAGAGGGAGTGGCCAACTCCATCACTAGGGGTTCCTGCGGCCGCAC
GCGTCTAGTTATTAATAGTAATCAATTACGGGGTCATTAGTTCATAGCCCATATATGGAGTTCCGCGTTA
CATAACTTACGGTAAATGGCCCGCCTGGCTGACCGCCCAACGACCCCCGCCCATTGACGTCAATAATGAC
GTATGTTCCCATAGTAACGCCAATAGGGACTTTCCATTGACGTCAATGGGTGGAGTATTTACGGTAAACT
GCCCACTTGGCAGTACATCAAGTGTATCATATGCCAAGTACGCCCCCTATTGACGTCAATGACGGTAAAT
GGCCCGCCTGGCATTATGCCCAGTACATGACCTTATGGGACTTTCCTACTTGGCAGTACATCTACGTATT
AGTCATCGCTATTACCATGGTGATGCGGTTTTGGCAGTACATCAATGGGCGTGGATAGCGGTTTGACTCA
CGGGGATTTCCAAGTCTCCACCCCATTGACGTCAATGGGAGTTTGTTTTGGCACCAAAATCAACGGGACT
TTCCAAAATGTCGTAACAACTCCGCCCCATTGACGCAAATGGGCGGTAGGCGTGTACGGTGGGAGGTCTA
TATAAGCAGAGCTGGTTTAGTGAACCGTCAGATCCGCTAGAGATCCGCGGCCGCGGGCCACCATGGCCCC
GAAGAAAAAGCGCAAGGTCGAAGCGTCCAAGATCTTGGGCTTTGATATCGGAATCTCCAGCATCGGATGG
GCCTTCGTGGAAAATGAGGAACTGCGGGACTGCGGCGTCCGGATCTTCACCAAGGCCGAGAACCCCGAGA
ACGGCGAGAGCCTTGCCCTGCCTAGACGGGAAGCTAGAGGCGTGAGAAGAAGGCTGGCTAGAAGAAAGGC
CCGGCTGAACGGCGTGAAGAAACTGCTGTGCCAGGAGTTCGGCCTCAAGCTGAACGACTACTTCAGCAAC
GACGGCGAGCTGCCTAAGGCTTATCAGATGAGCAAGAATACCAAGAGCGTGTACGAGCTGAGAACCCTGG
CCCTGAGCTGCAAGCTGGAGTTCAAGGACCTGGCTAGAGTGTTTCTGCACATCGCCAAACATAGAGGCTA
CGGGAACAAGCACGCCAAGATCAGCCAAGACAGCAAGGATATCGGCCAAATCAAGAAGGCCCTGAAACAT
AATGAAGAGGAGCTGAAGAATTACCGGAGTGTGGGCGAGTACCTGTACAAGAACTTCTACCAGAAGGTGC
GGAATTTCGAAGAAATCAAGACAAAGAACAAGAACAACCAGAGCACCTTCGAGTTCAAGAACGTGCGAAA
CAAGTCTGGCAACTACAAGCAATGTGTGAGCCAGGAGTGGCTGAAAAACGAGCTGAAGCTGATCTTCGAG
AAGCAGAGATCTTTCGGCGTGAAACTGTCCAAGGATTTCGAGAACGAGCTGCTGGACAAGATCTTTTTCC
AGCGGGAGCTAAAGGATTTTAGCGACAAAATCGGCTTTTGCATATACTTTGAAGGCAAGAAAAGAGCCAG
CAAGGAAAGCCTCAGCGCCAAGGAATTCATCGCGTTGACAAGAATGATCAACACATTCAAGAACCTTGAA
CAGCAGAACCGGAAGAACCAGTCTGGGGAGATCTACTCCCAGGAGATCATCAAGGAGATTTTGAACATCA
TCCTGGACAAGGGCATGATGAAGTACAAAGAACTGAGGACCCTGCTGAAGCTTGATAAATCCATCCAGTT
CAAGGATAGCAAGCTTAGTTACGAGAAGGGGATCGAGAAGGCCGAGGAAACCAAATTCATTGATTTCAAG
GAACTGCGCAACTTCAAGAAGGCTCTTGGCGGATCTTTCGAAGGCCTGGAGAGAAAGCATATTGACGAAA
TTGCCCACAAGATAACACTGATCAAGTCCAAGGAGAAGCTGAAAATTGCTCTGGAGAACTACATCAAGGA
ACACAAGCTGGAACAGAGACTTAACGAGTGCCTGGGAAACCTGTCTGAGCTGGATTTCAGCGGCCACATC
GACCTGTCTCTGGAGGCCCTGGAGCAGATCCTGCCTTTTATGAGAGAGGGCTTCAGATACGACGAGGCCG
TGAAGAAGGCCGGCCTGAGAGAGATCCGGAAAGATTACCTGAAGAAGGACTTCCTGCCACCTCTGAAGGA
CTTTGAGAACCTGGCTAATCCTGTGGTGGTGAGAGCCCTCGCTGAATACAGAAAAGTGCTGAACGCCCTG
CTGAAGAAGTACGGAAAAATGCACAAGATTCACATTGAGCTGACAAGAGAGATCGGGCTGAACCACAAAG
AAAGACAGAACTATATCGAGGAACAAAAGAACAACTTTAACTTTAACGAGGAAGCCAGAAAGAAGTGCGA
GGAGATCGGCTTGGATGCCGAGAAGTACCTGCTGAAGATGAAACTGTTCCTGGAGCAGGACGAGTTCTGT
ATCTACAGCGGAGAGAAGATCAAGATCGAGCACCTGAGAGATGCCAAGATGCTGGAAATCGACCACATCT
ACCCCTACAGCAGAAGCTTCGATGACAGCTACCTGAACAAGGTGCTGGTGTTCTCCAAGGAAAACCAGAA
CAAAGGAAACAAGACCCCTTTCGAGGCTTTTGGCAATGACAAAGAGAAGTGGGACAAGATCAAAGGCCTG
ACCCAGGGCCTGAAGAAGCTGCCCAGCAAGAAAAAGAAAAGAATCCTGAACCTCTACTTCAATGACAAGG
AAGCTGGCTTCATCAGCAGAAACCTGAACGACACCGCCTACATCGCCAGATTCTCCGCCAACTACACAAA
ATACTTCCTGGACTTCCTGCCCCTGAGCGAGAACGAAGTGTCCATATCCGGAGAGAAAGGCTCTAAGGTG
CACGTGGAAGCCATCAGCGGCAGACTGACAGCCATGCTGAGACACTACTGGGGCCTGGGCCAGAAGGACA
GAAACAACCACCTGCACCACGCCGTGGACGCAGTGATCGTGGCCTACACCAACGCCAAGATCATCAAGAA
CTTCGCCGACTTCAAGAAGTTCCGGGAGCAAAACAAGGCCAAGATCTACGCCAAGGAATTCGCCCAGACC
ACCGACAAGAAAATCTTTAAACCCTGTGAAAATTTCAGAAACAAGATCCTCATGAAGATTGACGAGATCT
TTGTGTCCAAACCTCCAAGAAAGCGGGCCCGGGGCGCCCTGCACAAGGAGAGCTTCATGAGCTTCGACGA
CAAGAAGCTGCTCAAAAGCTACGGAGGAAGAGAGGGCGTCAAGAAGGCCCTGTCCCTGGGCAAGATCAGA
AAGATCGGTACAAAGATAGTTGAGAACAAGAATATGGTGCGGGTCGACATCTTCAAGGACAAGAAGGGCA
AGTTCTACGGCGTCCCCATCTATACAATGGATTTCGCTCTGGGAATCCTGCCTAACAAAGCCGTGGTGAG
TGGAGAAGATAAGAAAACCCGGGAAATCAAGGACTGGAAGGAAATGGACGAGAAGTACGAATTCTGCTTC
AGCCTGTTCAAAGACGATCTGATTAAAATTCAGAAAAAGGATATGAAGGAACCTAAGTTCTGCTACTACA
AGAATTTCGACGTGTCCAACGCTTCTATCTGCATCGCAAAACACGACAACAAGTTCGAGAATAGAGACGA
GGACGAAAAAATCCTGTACAGCAAAGCCACCTACAAGAAGGTGGAAGCCAGAGGCATCGGCATCCAGAAT
CTGAAGATCCTGGAGAAGTGGCAGGTGAGTCCTCTGGGCGAAAAGCGGGAATTCGAGTTCGAGCCTCGGA
AGAATATCTCACTGAAAACCACCAACAGAAAGAATGTGTTCAGCCCCAAGAAGAAGAGAAAGGTGTAGCT
CGAGCTCGAGCTCGATGAGTTTGGACAAACCACAACTAGAATGCAGTGAAAAAAATGCTTTATTTGTGAA
ATTTGTGATGCTATTGCTTTATTTGTAACCATTATAAGCTGCAATAAACAAGTTAACCCACGTGCGGACC
GAGCGGCCGCAGGAACCCCTAGTGATGGAGTTGGCCACTCCCTCTCTGCGCGCTCGCTCGCTCACTGAGG
CCGGGCGACCAAAGGTCGCCCGACGCCCGGGCTTTGCCCGGGCGGCCTCAGTGAGCGAGCGAGCGCGCAG
CTGCCTGCAGGGGCGCCTGATGCGGTATTTTCTCCTTACGCATCTGTGCGGTATTTCACACCGCATA
[95 nt withheld, positions 4268-4362]
T
[46 nt withheld, positions 4364-4409]
C
[141 nt withheld, positions 4411-4551]
CCTTTGACGTTGGAGTCCACGTTCTTT
[37 nt withheld, positions 4579-4615]
ACTCTATCTCGGGCTATTCTTTTGATTTATAAGGGATTTTGCCGATTTCGGTCTATTGGTTAAAAAATGA
GCTGATTTAACAAAAATTTAACGCGAATTTTAACAAAATATTAACGTTTACAATTTTATGGTGCACTCTC
AGTACAATCTGCTCTGATGCCGCATAGTTAAGCCAGCCCCGACACCCGCCAACACCCGCTGACGCGCCCT
GACGGGCTTGTCTGCTCCCGGCATCCGCTTACAGACAAGCTGTGACCGTCTCCGGGAGCTGCATGTGTCA
GAGGTTTTCACCGTCATCACCGAAACGCGCGAGACGAAAGGGCCTCGTGATACGCCTATTTTTATAGGTT
AATGTCATGATAATAATGGTTTCTTAGACGTCAGGTGGCACTTTTCGGGGAAATGTGCGCGGAACCCCTA
TTTGTTTATTTTTCTAAATACATTCAAATATGTATCCGCTCATGAGACAATAACCCTGATAAATGCTTCA
ATAATATTGAAAAAGGAAGAGTATGAGTATTCAACATTTCCGTGTCGCCCTTATTCCCTTTTTTGCGGCA
TTTTGCCTTCCTGTTTTTGCTCACCCAGAAACGCTGGTGAAAGTAAAAGATGCTGAAGATCAGTTGGGTG
CACGAGTGGGTTACATCGAACTGGATCTCAACAGCGGTAAGATCCTTGAGAGTTTTCGCCCCGAAGAACG
TTTTCCAATGATGAGCACTTTTAAAGTTCTGCTATGTGGCGCGGTATTATCCCGTATTGACGCCGGGCAA
GAGCAACTCGGTCGCCGCATACACTATTCTCAGAATGACTTGGTTGAGTACTCACCAGTCACAGAAAAGC
ATCTTACGGATGGCATGACAGTAAGAGAATTATGCAGTGCTGCCATAACCATGAGTGATAACACTGCGGC
CAACTTACTTCTGACAACGATCGGAGGACCGAAGGAGCTAACCGCTTTTTTGCACAACATGGGGGATCAT
GTAACTCGCCTTGATCGTTGGGAACCGGAGCTGAATGAAGCCATACCAAACGACGAGCGTGACACCACGA
TGCCTGTAGCAATGGCAACAACGTTGCGCAAACTATTAACTGGCGAACTACTTACTCTAGCTTCCCGGCA
ACAATTAATAGACTGGATGGAGGCGGATAAAGTTGCAGGACCACTTCTGCGCTCGGCCCTTCCGGCTGGC
TGGTTTATTGCTGATAAATCTGGAGCCGGTGAGCGTGGGTCTCGCGGTATCATTGCAGCACTGGGGCCAG
ATGGTAAGCCCTCCCGTATCGTAGTTATCTACACGACGGGGAGTCAGGCAACTATGGATGAACGAAATAG
ACAGATCGCTGAGATAGGTGCCTCACTGATTAAGCATTGGTAACTGTCAGACCAAGTTTACTCATATATA
CTTTAGATTGATTTAAAACTTCATTTTTAATTTAAAAGGATCTAGGTGAAGATCCTTTTTGATAATCTCA
TGACCAAAATCCCTTAACGTGAGTTTTCGTTCCACTGAGCGTCAGACCCCGTAGAAAAGATCAAAGGATC
TTCTTGAGATCCTTTTTTTCTGCGCGTAATCTGCTGCTTGCAAACAAAAAAACCACCGCTACCAGCGGTG
GTTTGTTTGCCGGATCAAGAGCTACCAACTCTTTTTCCGAAGGTAACTGGCTTCAGCAGAGCGCAGATAC
CAAATACTGTTCTTCTAGTGTAGCCGTAGTTAGGCCACCACTTCAAGAACTCTGTAGCACCGCCTACATA
CCTCGCTCTGCTAATCCTGTTACCAGTGGCTGCTGCCAGTGGCGATAAGTCGTGTCTTACCGGGTTGGAC
TCAAGACGATAGTTACCGGATAAGGCGCAGCGGTCGGGCTGAACGGGGGGTTCGTGCACACAGCCCAGCT
TGGAGCGAACGACCTACACCGAACTGAGATACCTACAGCGTGAGCTATGAGAAAGCGCCACGCTTCCCGA
AGGGAGAAAGGCGGACAGGTATCCGGTAAGCGGCAGGGTCGGAACAGGAGAGCGCACGAGGGAGCTTCCA
GGGGGAAACGCCTGGTATCTTTATAGTCCTGTCGGGTTTCGCCACCTCTGACTTGAGCGTCGATTTTTGT
GATGCTCGTCAGGGGGGCGGAGCCTATGGAAAAACGCCAGCAACGCGGCCTTTTTACGGTTCCTGGCCTT
TTGCTGGCCTTTTGCTCACATGT
Features (pLannotate 1.2.2; 14 found; start..end, strand, type, name):
     12..39      +  repeat_region  AAV2 ITR (fragment): inverted terminal repeat of adeno-associated virus serotype 2 inverted
     68..95      +  repeat_region  AAV2 ITR (fragment): inverted terminal repeat of adeno-associated virus serotype 2 inverted
    206..509     +  enhancer       CMV enhancer: human cytomegalovirus immediate early enhancer
    510..713     +  promoter       CMV promoter: human cytomegalovirus (CMV) immediate early promoter
    796..3855    +  CDS            cas9: CAS9_CAMJE - Experimental evidence at protein level: Swiss-Prot protein existence level 1. CRISPR (clustered regularly interspaced short palindromic repeat) is an adaptive immune system that provides protection against mobile genetic elements (viruses, transposable elements and conjugative plasmids). CRISPR clusters contain spacers, sequences complementary to antecedent mobile elements, and target invading nucleic acids. CRISPR clusters are transcribed and processed into CRISPR RNA (crRNA). In type II CRISPR systems correct processing of pre-crRNA requires a trans- encoded small RNA (tracrRNA)
   3963..4044    -  polyA_signal   SV40 poly(A) signal: SV40 polyadenylation signal
   4071..4211    +  repeat_region  AAV2 ITR: inverted terminal repeat of adeno-associated virus serotype 2 inverted
   4216..4267    -  misc_feature   bom (fragment): basis of mobility region from pBR322
   4286..4741    +  rep_origin     f1 ori (sequence partly withheld): f1 bacteriophage origin of replication; arrow indicates direction of (+) strand synthesis
   4742..4791    -  misc_feature   bom (fragment): basis of mobility region from pBR322
   4893..4928    -  CDS            rop (fragment): Rop protein, which maintains plasmids at low copy number; rop
   5023..5127    +  promoter       AmpR promoter: bla
   5128..5988    +  CDS            AmpR: β-lactamase; bla; confers resistance to ampicillin, carbenicillin, and related antibiotics
   6159..6747    +  rep_origin     ori: high-copy-number ColE1/pMB1/pBR322/pUC origin of replication
