[The description below was written by a language model from this plasmid's Addgene catalogue record and pLannotate feature annotations shown in this document.]
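Description:
pAAV-CMV-CcuCas9 is a 6.8 kb AAV2 ITR-based transfer plasmid for mammalian expression of CcuCas9, a synthetic coding sequence for a Cas9 nuclease. It was deposited in connection with work on natural and engineered orthologs of the compact Campylobacter jejuni Cas9, and the automated annotation accordingly identifies the roughly 3.1 kb open reading frame by its similarity to CjCas9, a type II CRISPR effector that uses crRNA and tracrRNA to target DNA. The plasmid is maintained in bacteria through a high-copy ColE1/pUC-type origin and selected with ampicillin via the β-lactamase gene under its own promoter. An f1 phage origin and small remnants of the pBR322 bom and rop regions are also present in the backbone. The record lists a recombination-deficient strain for propagation, a common choice for keeping the repetitive ITRs intact.

The expression cassette consists of the human cytomegalovirus immediate-early enhancer and promoter driving the Cas9 coding sequence, followed by an SV40 polyadenylation signal. It sits between AAV2 inverted terminal repeats, the cis elements needed for replication and packaging of the intervening DNA into AAV particles when rep, cap and helper functions are supplied in trans. The downstream ITR is annotated in full, whereas the upstream one is detected only as two short fragments, which may reflect sequencing or annotation difficulty across this structured repeat. No guide RNA cassette, U6 promoter, nuclear localisation signals, epitope tags or reporter are annotated, so the guide would presumably be supplied from a separate construct. The plasmid suits transient transfection or AAV-mediated delivery of this small Cas9 for genome editing in mammalian cells.
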