Addgene plasmid #192127: pAAV-CMV-CcuCas9
Purpose: Expresses CcuCas9
Depositing lab: Yongming Wang. Depositing organization: Fudan University. Publication: Genome editing with natural and engineered CjCas9 orthologs. Gao S, Wang Y, Qi T, Wei J, Hu Z, Liu J, Sun S, Liu H, Wang Y. Mol Ther. 2023 Apr 5;31(4):1177-1187. doi: 10.1016/j.ymthe.2023.01.029. Epub 2023 Feb 1. PubMed 36733251.
Backbone
  Vector backbone: AAV2 ITR vector
  Vector type: Mammalian Expression, AAV
Growth in bacteria
  Bacterial resistance: Ampicillin, 100 μg/mL
  Growth temperature: 37°C
  Growth strain: NEB Stable
  Copy number: High Copy
Gene/Insert
  Gene/Insert name: CcuCas9
  Species: Synthetic
  Cloning method: Gibson Cloning
Terms and licenses: Academic/Nonprofit Terms; Industry Terms: Not Available to Industry
How to cite: pAAV-CMV-CcuCas9 was a gift from Yongming Wang (Addgene plasmid # 192127 ; http://n2t.net/addgene:192127 ; RRID:Addgene_192127)
